>Addgene plasmid #49203 | pTriEx4-H6-FGB | depositor full sequence | sequence record 72715 | H6-FGB
TCCTGCATCTTTTAATCAAATCCCAAGATGTGTATAAACGCGCCGGTATGTACAGGAAGAGGTTTATACT
AAACTGTTACATTGCAAACGTGGTTTCGTGTGCCAAGTGTGAAAACCGATGTTTAATCAAGGCTCTGACG
CATTTCTACAACCACGACTCCAAGTGTGTGGGTGAAGTCATGCATCTTTTAATCAAATCCCAAGATGTGT
ATAAACCACCAAACTGCCAAAAAATGAAAACTGTCGACAAGCTCTGTCCGTTTGCTGGCAACTGCAAGGG
TCTCAATCCTATTTGTAATTATTGAATAATAAAACAATTATAAATGTCAAATTTGTTTTTTATTAACGAT
ACAAACCAAACGCAACAAGAACATTTGTAGTATTATCTATAATTGAAAACGCGTAGTTATAATCGCTGAG
GTAATATTTAAAATCATTTTCAAATGATTCACAGTTAATTTGCGACAATATAATTTTATTTTCACATAAA
CTAGACGCCTTGTCGTCTTCTTCTTCGTATTCCTTCTCTTTTTCATTTTTCTCTTCATAAAAATTAACAT
AGTTATTATCGTATCCATATATGTATCTATCGTATAGAGTAAATTTTTTGTTGTCATAAATATATATGTC
TTTTTTAATGGGGTGTATAGTACCGCTGCGCATAGTTTTTCTGTAATTTACAACAGTGCTATTTTCTGGT
AGTTCTTCGGAGTGTGTTGCTTTAATTATTAAATTTATATAATCAATGAATTTGGGATCGTCGGTTTTGT
ACAATATGTTGCCGGCATAGTACGCAGCTTCTTCTAGTTCAATTACACCATTTTTTAGCAGCACCGGATT
AACATAACTTTCCAAAATGTTGTACGAACCGTTAAACAAAAACAGTTCACCTCCCTTTTCTATACTATTG
TCTGCGAGCAGTTGTTTGTTGTTAAAAATAACAGCCATTGTAATGAGACGCACAAACTAATATCACAAAC
TGGAAATGTCTATCAATATATAGTTGCTGATGGCCGGCCTATTAATAGTAATCAATTACGGGGTCATTAG
TTCATAGCCCATATATGGAGTTCCGCGTTACATAACTTACGGTAAATGGCCCGCCTGGCTGACCGCCCAA
CGACCCCCGCCCATTGACGTCAATAATGACGTATGTTCCCATAGTAACGCCAATAGGGACTTTCCATTGA
CGTCAATGGGTGGAGTATTTACGGTAAACTGCCCACTTGGCAGTACATCAAGTGTATCATATGCCAAGTC
CGCCCCCTATTGACGTCAATGACGGTAAATGGCCCGCCTGGCATTATGCCCAGTACATGACCTTACGGGA
CTTTCCTACTTGGCAGTACATCTACGTATTAGTCATCGCTATTACCATGCTGATGCGGTTTTGGCAGTAC
ACCAATGGGCGTGGATAGCGGTTTGACTCACGGGGATTTCCAAGTCTCCACCCCATTGACGTCAATGGGA
GTTTGTTTTGGCACCAAAATCAACGGGACTTTCCAAAATGTCGTAATAACCCCGCCCCGTTGACGCAAAT
GGGCGGTAGGCGTGTACGGTGGGAGGTCTATATAAGCAGACGTCGTTTAGTGAACCGTCAGATCACTAGA
TGCTTTATTGCGGTAGTTTATCACAGTTAAATTGCTAACGCCAGTCTCGAACTTAACGTGCAGAAGTTGG
TCGTGAGGCACTGGGCAGGTAAGTATCGGGCCCTTTGTGCGGGGGGAGCGGCTCGGGGCTGTCCGCGGGG
GGACGGCTGCCTTCGGGGGGGACGGGGCAGGGCGGGGTTCGGCTTCTGGCGTGTGACCGGCGGCTCTAGA
GCCTCTGCTAACCATGTTCATGCCTTCTTCTTTTTCCTACAGCTCCTGGGCAACGTGCTGGTTATTGTGC
TGTCTCATCATTTTGGCAAAGAATTGGATCGGACCGAAATTAATACGACTCACTATAGGGGAATTGTGAG
CGGATAACAATTCCCCGGAGTTAATCCGGGACCTTTAATTCAACCCAACACAATATATTATAGTTAAATA
AGAATTATTATCAAATCATTTGTATATTAATTAAAATACTATACTGTAAATTACATTTTATTTACAATCA
AAGGAGATATACCATGGCACACCATCACCACCATCACTCTTCTGGTAAAGAAACCGCTGCTGCGAAATTT
GAACGCCAGCACATGGACTCGCCACCGCCTTCTGGTCTGGTCCCCCGGGGCAGCGCAGGTTCTGGTACGA
TTGATGACGACGACAAGATGGTACTCCGACAGGCATTCCGGAAGTTCACCAAATCCGAAAGGTCCAAGGA
TCTCATAAAGGAGGCCATCCTTGACAATGACTTTATGAAGAACTTGGAGCTGTCACAGATCCAAGAGATT
GTGGATTGTATGTACCCAGTGGAGTACGGCAAAGACAGCTGCATCATCAAAGAAGGAGATGTGGGGTCAC
TGGTGTATGTCATGGAAGATGGTAAGGTTGAAGTTACAAAAGAAGGCGTGAAGCTGTGCACAATGGGTCC
TGGTAAAGTGTTTGGAGAGTTGGCTATCCTTTACAACTGTACCCGGACGGCGACCGTCAAAACTCTTGTA
AATGTGAAACTCTGGGCCATTGATCGACAATGTTTTCAGACGATAATGATGAGGACAGGACTTATCAAGC
ATACCGAGTATATGGAATTTTTAAAAAGCGTTCCAACATTCCAGAGCCTTCCTGAAGAGATCCTCAGTAA
GCTTGCTGACGTCCTTGAAGAGACCCACTATGAAAATGGGGAATATATCATCAGGCAAGGTGCAAGAGGG
GACACCTTCTTTATCATCAGTAAAGGAAAGGTTAATGTCACTCGTGAAGACTCGCCCAATGAAGACCCAG
TCTTTCTTAGAACCTTAGGAAAAGGAGATTGGTTTGGAGAGAAAGCCTTGCAGGGGGAAGATGTGAGAAC
AGCGAATGTAATTGCGGCAGAAGCTGTAACCTGCCTTGTGATCGACAGAGACTCTTTCAAACATTTGATT
GGAGGATTAGATGATGTTTCTAATAAAGCATATGAAGATGCAGAAGCTAAGGCAAAATATGAAGCTGAAG
CTGCTTTCTTCGCCAACCTGAAGAACGTCTATATCATGGCCGACAAGCAGAAGAACGGCATCAAGGCGAA
CTTCAAGATCCGCCACAACATCGAGGACGGCGGCGTGCAGCTCGCCTACCACTACCAGCAGAACACCCCC
ATCGGCGACGGCCCCGTGCTGCTGCCCGACAACCACTACCTGAGCACCCAGTCCAAACTTTCGAAAGACC
CCAACGAGAAGCGCGATCACATGGTCCTGCTGGAGTTCGTGACCGCCGCCGGGATCACTCTCGGCATGGA
CGAGCTGTACAAGGGCGGTACCGGAGGGAGCATGGTGAGCAAGGGCGAGGAGCTGTTCACCGGGGTGGTG
CCCATCCTGGTCGAGCTGGACGGCGACGTAAACGGCCACAAGTTCAGCGTGTCCGGCGAGGGTGAGGGCG
ATGCCACCTACGGCAAGCTGACCCTGAAGTTCATCTGCACCACCGGCAAGCTGCCCGTGCCCTGGCCCAC
CCTCGTGACCACCCTGACCTACGGCGTGCAGTGCTTCAGCCGCTACCCCGACCACATGAAGCAGCACGAC
TTCTTCAAGTCCGCCATGCCCGAAGGCTACATCCAGGAGCGCACCATCTTCTTCAAGGACGACGGCAACT
ACAAGACCCGCGCCGAGGTGAAGTTCGAGGGCGACACCCTGGTGAACCGCATCGAGCTGAAGGGCATCGA
CTTCAAGGAGGACGGCAACATCCTGGGGCACAAGCTGGAGTACAACCTGTCTGATTTAACATCATTGACA
CCCTTGGAGTTGGAGGTTTCGGACGAGTAGGCGGCCGCACAGCTGTATACACGTGCAAGCCAGCCAGAAC
TCGCCCCGGAAGACCCCGAGGATCTCGAGCACCACCATCACCATCACCATCACTAAGTGATTAACCTCAG
GTGCAGGCTGCCTATCAGAAGGTGGTGGCTGGTGTGGCCAATGCCCTGGCTCACAAATACCACTGAGATC
GATCTTTTTCCCTCTGCCAAAAATTATGGGGACATCATGAAGCCCCTTGAGCATCTGACTTCTGGCTAAT
AAAGGAAATTTATTTTCATTGCAATAGTGTGTTGGAATTTTTTGTGTCTCTCACTCGGAAGGACATATGG
GAGGGCAAATCATTTAAAACATCAGAATGAGTATTTGGTTTAGAGTTTGGCAACATATGCCCATATGTAA
CTAGCATAACCCCTTGGGGCCTCTAAACGGGTCTTGAGGGGTTTTTTGCTGAAAGCATGCGGAGGAAATT
CTCCTTGAAGTTTCCCTGGTGTTCAAAGTAAAGGAGTTTGCACCAGACGCACCTCTGTTCACTGGTCCGG
CGTATTAAAACACGATACATTGTTATTAGTACATTTATTAAGCGCTAGATTCTGTGCGTTGTTGATTTAC
AGACAATTGTTGTACGTATTTTAATAATTCATTAAATTTATAATCTTTAGGGTGGTATGTTAGAGCGAAA
ATCAAATGATTTTCAGCGTCTTTATATCTGAATTTAAATATTAAATCCTCAATAGATTTGTAAAATAGGT
TTCGATTAGTTTCAAACAAGGGTTGTTTTTCCGAACCGATGGCTGGACTATCTAATGGATTTTCGCTCAA
CGCCACAAAACTTGCCAAATCTTGTAGCAGCAATCTAGCTTTGTCGATATTCGTTTGTGTTTTGTTTTGT
AATAAAGGTTCGACGTCGTTCAAAATATTATGCGCTTTTGTATTTCTTTCATCACTGTCGTTAGTGTACA
ATTGACTCGACGTAAACACGTTAAATAGAGCTTGGACATATTTAACATCGGGCGTGTTAGCTTTATTAGG
CCGATTATCGTCGTCGTCCCAACCCTCGTCGTTAGAAGTTGCTTCCGAAGACGATTTTGCCATAGCCACA
CGACGCCTATTAATTGTGTCGGCTAACACGTCCGCGATCAAATTTGTAGTTGAGCTTTTTGGAATTGCGA
TCGCATAACTTCGTATAGCATACATTATACGAAGTTATAAGCTCGGAACGCTGCGCTCGGTCGTTCGGCT
GCGGCGAGCGGTATCAGCTCACTCAAAGGCGGTAATACGGTTATCCACAGAATCAGGGGATAACGCAGGA
AAGAACATGTGAGCAAAAGGCCAGCAAAAGGCCAGGAACCGTAAAAAGGCCGCGTTGCTGGCGTTTTTCC
ATAGGCTCCGCCCCCTGACGAGCATCACAAAAATCGACGCTCAAGTCAGAGGTGGCGAAACCCGACAGGA
CTATAAAGATACCAGGCGTTTCCCCCTGGAAGCTCCCTCGTGCGCTCTCCTGTTCCGACCCTGCCGCTTA
CCGGATACCTGTCCGCCTTTCTCCCTTCGGGAAGCGTGGCGCTTTCTCAATGCTCACGCTGTAGGTATCT
CAGTTCGGTGTAGGTCGTTCGCTCCAAGCTGGGCTGTGTGCACGAACCCCCCGTTCAGCCCGACCGCTGC
GCCTTATCCGGTAACTATCGTCTTGAGTCCAACCCGGTAAGACACGACTTATCGCCACTGGCAGCAGCCA
CTGGTAACAGGATTAGCAGAGCGAGGTATGTAGGCGGTGCTACAGAGTTCTTGAAGTGGTGGCCTAACTA
CGGCTACACTAGAAGAACAGTATTTGGTATCTGCGCTCTGCTGAAGCCAGTTACCTTCGGAAAAAGAGTT
GGTAGCTCTTGATCCGGCAAACAAACCACCGCTGGTAGCGGTGGTTTTTTTGTTTGCAAGCAGCAGATTA
CGCGCAGAAAAAAAGGATCTCAAGAAGATCCTTTGTTACCAATGCTTAATCAGTGAGGCACCTATCTCAG
CGATCTGTCTATTTCGTTCATCCATAGTTGCCTGACTCCCCGTCGTGTAGATAACTACGATACGGGAGGG
CTTACCATCTGGCCCCAGTGCTGCAATGATACCGCGAGACCCACGCTCACCGGCTCCAGATTTATCAGCA
ATAAACCAGCCAGCCGGAAGGGCCGAGCGCAGAAGTGGTCCTGCAACTTTATCCGCCTCCATCCAGTCTA
TTAATTGTTGCCGGGAAGCTAGAGTAAGTAGTTCGCCAGTTAATAGTTTGCGCAACGTTGTTGCCATTGC
TACAGGCATCGTGGTGTCACGCTCGTCGTTTGGTATGGCTTCATTCAGCTCCGGTTCCCAACGATCAAGG
CGAGTTACATGATCCCCCATGTTGTGCAAAAAAGCGGTTAGCTCCTTCGGTCCTCCGATCGTTGTCAGAA
GTAAGTTGGCCGCAGTGTTATCACTCATGGTTATGGCAGCACTGCATAATTCTCTTACTGTCATGCCATC
CGTAAGATGCTTTTCTGTGACTGGTGAGTACTCAACCAAGTCATTCTGAGAATAGTGTATGCGGCGACCG
AGTTGCTCTTGCCCGGCGTCAATACGGGATAATACCGCGCCACATAGCAGAACTTTAAAAGTGCTCATCA
TTGGAAAACGTTCTTCGGGGCGAAAACTCTCAAGGATCTTACCGCTGTTGAGATCCAGTTCGATGTAACC
CACTCGTGCACCCAACTGATCTTCAGCATCTTTTACTTTCACCAGCGTTTCTGGGTGAGCAAAAACAGGA
AGGCAAAATGCCGCAAAAAAGGGAATAAGGGCGACACGGAAATGTTGAATACTCATACTCTTCCTTTTTC
AATATTATTGAAGCATTTATCAGGGTTATTGTCTCATGTCCGCGCGTT
Features (pLannotate 1.2.2; 21 found; start..end, strand, type, name):
      4..39      +  CDS            lef2 (fragment): baculovirus late expression factor 2
    181..1008    +  misc_recomb    baculovirus recombination region (lef2/ORF603): contains ORF603 and part of lef2
   1020..1379    +  enhancer       CMV enhancer (fragment): human cytomegalovirus immediate early enhancer
   1381..1580    +  promoter       CMV promoter: human cytomegalovirus (CMV) immediate early promoter
   1732..1862    +  intron         chimeric intron (fragment): chimera between introns from chicken β-actin and rabbit β-globin
   1931..1949    +  promoter       T7 promoter: promoter for bacteriophage T7 RNA polymerase
   1950..1974    +  protein_bind   lac operator: The lac repressor binds to the lac operator to inhibit transcription in E. coli. This inhibition can be relieved by adding lactose or isopropyl-β-D-thiogalactopyranoside (IPTG). lac repressor encoded by lacI
   1990..2099    +  promoter       p10 promoter: baculovirus promoter for expression in insect cells
   2147..2188    +  CDS            S-Tag (fragment): affinity and epitope tag derived from pancreatic ribonuclease A
   2264..3103    +  CDS            PRKG1 (fragment): KGP1_BOVIN - Also known as PRKG1B, PRKGR1A, PRKGR1B. Experimental evidence at protein level: Swiss-Prot protein existence level 1. Serine/threonine protein kinase that acts as key mediator of the nitric oxide (NO)/cGMP signaling pathway. GMP binding activates PRKG1, which phosphorylates serines and threonines on many cellular proteins. Numerous protein targets for PRKG1 phosphorylation are implicated in modulating cellular calcium, but the contribution of each of these targets may vary substantially among cell types. Proteins that are phosphorylated by PRKG1 regulate platelet activation and ad
   3092..3826    +  CDS            cEGFP: cEGFP is a basic (constitutively fluorescent) green fluorescent protein published in 2008, derived from Aequorea victoria.
   3911..3943    +  CDS            HSV tag: HSV (herpes simplex virus) epitope tag
   3953..3970    +  CDS            6xHis: 6xHis affinity tag
   3985..4053    +  CDS            HBB (fragment): HBB_PONPY - Experimental evidence at transcript level: Swiss-Prot protein existence level 2. Involved in oxygen transport from the lung to the various peripheral tissues. From Pongo pygmaeus (Bornean orangutan).
   4128..4183    +  polyA_signal   β-globin poly(A) signal: rabbit β-globin polyadenylation signal (Gil and Proudfoot, 1987)
   4271..4318    +  terminator     T7 terminator: transcription terminator for bacteriophage T7 RNA polymerase
   4331..5036    +  misc_recomb    baculovirus recombination region (ORF1629): contains part of ORF1629
   5045..5078    +  protein_bind   loxP: Cre-mediated recombination occurs in the 8-bp core sequence (GCATACAT). Cre recombinase
   5246..5833    -  rep_origin     ori: high-copy-number ColE1/pMB1/pBR322/pUC origin of replication
   5846..6706    -  CDS            AmpR: β-lactamase; bla; confers resistance to ampicillin, carbenicillin, and related antibiotics
   6707..6758    -  promoter       AmpR promoter (fragment): bla
