[The description below was written by a language model from this plasmid's Addgene catalogue record and pLannotate feature annotations shown in this document.]
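Description:
pTriEx4-H6-FGB is a 6.8 kb expression plasmid built on the Novagen pTriEx4 backbone, a multi-host vector intended to drive the same open reading frame in mammalian cells, E. coli and insect cells. It is maintained in bacteria through a high-copy ColE1/pUC-type origin and selected with ampicillin via the β-lactamase gene. Three promoters are stacked upstream of the coding region. A CMV enhancer/promoter with a chimeric chicken β-actin/rabbit β-globin intron serves mammalian expression. A T7 promoter with an adjacent lac operator allows IPTG-regulated expression in T7 polymerase-bearing E. coli. The baculovirus p10 promoter serves insect cells. The cassette ends with a rabbit β-globin polyadenylation signal and a T7 terminator. It is flanked by the lef2/ORF603 and ORF1629 recombination regions, which allow transfer into a baculovirus genome by homologous recombination. A single loxP site lies next to the ORF1629 arm.

The insert, H6-FGB (also called CR4Ex), is a FlincG-type genetically encoded cGMP sensor. It joins a fragment of bovine cGMP-dependent protein kinase I (PRKG1), which provides the cGMP-binding portion, to a GFP-derived fluorophore annotated as cEGFP. In such a sensor, cGMP binding is expected to alter the fluorescence output. The catalogue lists an N-terminal His tag plus other backbone-encoded tags, and an S-Tag fragment is annotated upstream of the insert. HSV and 6xHis tag sequences are annotated downstream, but the record does not say whether they are translated in frame with the sensor. The insert was cloned between a PshAI site, destroyed in the process, and NotI. The plasmid is used as a fluorescent reporter for cGMP, and the associated work concerns cGMP imaging in neural cells. The tags and bacterial and insect promoters would also permit production and purification of recombinant sensor protein.
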