Addgene plasmid #49203: pTriEx4-H6-FGB
Purpose: Fluorescent reporter for cGMP
Depositing lab: John Garthwaite. Depositing organization: University College London. Publication: Improved genetically-encoded, FlincG-type fluorescent biosensors for neural cGMP imaging. Bhargava Y, Hampden-Smith K, Chachlaki K, Wood KC, Vernon J, Allerston CK, Batchelor AM, Garthwaite J. Front Mol Neurosci. 2013 Sep 24;6:26. doi: 10.3389/fnmol.2013.00026. PubMed 24068983.
Backbone
  Vector backbone: pTriEx4
  Backbone manufacturer: Novagen
  Backbone size w/o insert (bp): 5238
  Total vector size (bp): 6768
  Modifications to backbone: PshA I site was used at 5' direction for inserting the insert into vector. This site was lost after ligation.
  Vector type: Mammalian Expression, Bacterial Expression, Insect Expression
Growth in bacteria
  Bacterial resistance: Ampicillin, 100 μg/mL
  Growth temperature: 37°C
  Growth strain: DH5alpha
  Copy number: High Copy
Gene/Insert
  Gene/Insert name: H6-FGB (alt name: CR4Ex)
  Species: B. taurus (bovine); GFP
  Insert size (bp): 1764
  Mutation: None
  Promoter: CMV
  Tag / fusion protein: His tag + Other tags (N terminal on backbone)
  Cloning method: Restriction Enzyme; 5′ cloning site PshA I (destroyed during cloning); 3′ cloning site Not I (not destroyed)
  Sequencing primers: 5′ CCGGAGTTAATCCGGGACCT; 3′ None
Resource information
  A portion of this plasmid was derived from a plasmid made by: Prof. Wolfgang Dostmann at University of Vermont, USA.
Terms and licenses: Academic/Nonprofit Terms; Industry Terms: Not Available to Industry
How to cite: pTriEx4-H6-FGB was a gift from John Garthwaite (Addgene plasmid # 49203 ; http://n2t.net/addgene:49203 ; RRID:Addgene_49203)
