>Addgene plasmid #49203 | pTriEx4-H6-FGB | addgene partial sequence | sequence record 75559 | T7 5'-TAATACGACTCACTATAGGG-3'
GAGTTAATCCGGGACCTTTAATTCAACCCAACACAATATATTATAGTTAAATAAGAATTATTATCAAATC
ATTTGTATATTAATTAAAATACTATACTGTAAATTACATTTTATTTACAATCAAAGGAGATATACCATGG
CACACCATCACCACCATCACTCTTCTGGTAAAGAAACCGCTGCTGCGAAATTTGAACGCCAGCACATGGA
CTCGCCACCGCCTTCTGGTCTGGTCCCCCGGGGCAGCGCAGGTTCTGGTACGATTGATGACGACGACAAG
ATGGTACTCCGACAGGCATTCCGGAAGTTCACCAAATCCGAAAGGTCCAAGGATCTCATAAAGGAGGCCA
TCCTTGACAATGACTTTATGAAGAACTTGGAGCTGTCACAGATCCAAGAGATTGTGGATTGTATGTACCC
AGTGGAGTACGGCAAAGACAGCTGCATCATCAAAGAAGGAGATGTGGGGTCACTGGTGTATGTCATGGAA
GATGGTAAGGTTGAAGTTACAAAAGAAGGCGTGAAGCTGTGCACAATGGGTCCTGGTAAAGTGTTTGGAG
AGTTGGCTATCCTTTACAACTGTACCCGGACGGCGACCGTCAAAACTCTTGTAAATGTGAAACTCTGGGC
CATTGATCGACAATGTTTTCAGACGATAATGATGAGGACAGGACTTATCAAGCATACCGAGTATATGGAA
TTTTTAAAAAGCGTTCCAACATTCCAGAGCCTTCCTGAAGAGATCCTCAGTAAGCTTGCTGACGTCCTTG
AAGAGACCCACTATGAAAATGGGGAATATATCATCAGGCAAGGTGCAAGAGGGGACACCTTCTTTATCAT
CAGTAAAGGAAAGGTTAATGTCACTCGTGAAGACTCGCCCAATGAAGACCCAGTCTTTCTTAGAACCTT
