>Addgene plasmid #49203 | pTriEx4-H6-FGB | addgene partial sequence | sequence record 75561 | Bglob-pA-R 5'-ttttggcagagggaaaaaga-3'
TTGGCCACACCAGCCACCACCTTCTGATAGGCAGCCTGCACCTGAGGTTAATCACTTAGTGATGGTGATG
GTGATGGTGGTGCTCGAGATCCTCGGGGTCTTCCGGGGCGAGTTCTGGCTGGCTTGCACGTGTATACAGC
TGTGCGGCCGCCTACTCGTCCGAAACCTCCAACTCCAAGGGTGTCAATGATGTTAAATCAGACAGGTTGT
ACTCCAGCTTGTGCCCCAGGATGTTGCCGTCCTCCTTGAAGTCGATGCCCTTCAGCTCGATGCGGTTCAC
CAGGGTGTCGCCCTCGAACTTCACCTCGGCGCGGGTCTTGTAGTTGCCGTCGTCCTTGAAGAAGATGGTG
CGCTCCTGGATGTAGCCTTCGGGCATGGCGGACTTGAAGAAGTCGTGCTGCTTCATGTGGTCGGGGTAGC
GGCTGAAGCACTGCACGCCGTAGGTCAGGGTGGTCACGAGGGTGGGCCAGGGCACGGGCAGCTTGCCGGT
GGTGCAGATGAACTTCAGGGTCAGCTTGCCGTAGGTGGCATCGCCCTCACCCTCGCCGGACACGCTGAAC
TTGTGGCCGTTTACGTCGCCGTCCAGCTCGACCAGGATGGGCACCACCCCGGTGAACAGCTCCTCGCCCT
TGCTCACCATGCTCCCTCCGGTACCGCCCTTGTACAGCTCGTCCATGCCGAGAGTGATCCCGGCGGCGGT
CACGAACTCCAGCAGGACCATGTGATCGCGCTTCTCGTTGGGGTCTTTCGAAAGTTTGGACTGGGTGCTC
AGGTAGTGGTTGTCGGGCAGCAGCACGGGGCCGTCGCCGATGGGGGTGTTCTGCTGGTAGTGGTAGGCGA
GCTGCACGCCGCCGTCCTCGATGTTGTGGCGGATCTTGAAGTTCGCCTTGATGCCGTTCTTCTGCTTGTC
GGCCATGATATA
